Addgene plasmid #218920: CRY2olig-TDP-43
Purpose: Expression of CRY2olig-mCherry fused to TDP-43
Depositing lab: Tatyana Shelkovnikova. Depositing organization: University of Sheffield. Publication: Paraspeckle condensation is controlled via TDP-43 polymerization and linked to neuroprotection. Hodgson RE, Huang WP, Lang R, Kumar V, An H, Stender EGP, Chalakova ZP, Driver MD, Sanchez Avila A, Ellis BCS, Day E, Rayment JA, Baeg K, Strange A, Moll T, Wright GSA, van Vugt JJFA, Allen SP, Locker N, Pitout I, Fletcher S, Onck PR, Duss O, Cooper-Knock J, Shelkovnikova TA. Nat Cell Biol. 2026 Mar 18. doi: 10.1038/s41556-026-01895-y. PubMed 41851271.
Backbone
  Vector backbone: CRY2olig-mCherry #60032
  Backbone size w/o insert (bp): 6188
  Vector type: Mammalian Expression
Growth in bacteria
  Bacterial resistance: Kanamycin, 50 μg/mL
  Growth temperature: 37°C
  Growth strain: DH5alpha
  Copy number: High Copy
Gene/Insert
  Gene/Insert name: CRY2olig-mCherry tagged TDP-43
  Species: H. sapiens (human)
  Mutation: wild-type
  Promoter: CMV
  Cloning method: Restriction Enzyme; 5′ cloning site BsrGI (unknown if destroyed); 3′ cloning site NotI (unknown if destroyed)
  Sequencing primers: 5′ CMV; 3′ SV40pA-R
Terms and licenses: Academic/Nonprofit Terms; Industry Terms: Not Available to Industry
How to cite: CRY2olig-TDP-43 was a gift from Tatyana Shelkovnikova (Addgene plasmid # 218920 ; http://n2t.net/addgene:218920 ; RRID:Addgene_218920)
