[The description below was written by a language model from this plasmid's Addgene catalogue record and pLannotate feature annotations shown in this document.]
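Description:
CRY2olig-TDP-43 is a mammalian expression plasmid of about 7.4 kb, built on the CRY2olig-mCherry backbone, that encodes wild-type human TDP-43 (TARDBP) fused at its N-terminus to CRY2olig-mCherry. It is propagated in E. coli from a high-copy ColE1/pUC-type origin under kanamycin selection. Resistance comes from a Tn5 NeoR/KanR aminoglycoside phosphotransferase gene preceded by both a bacterial (bla-type) promoter and the SV40 enhancer/early promoter and followed by the HSV TK polyadenylation signal. The same marker can therefore support G418 selection in mammalian cells. An f1 origin is also present. The short ble, bGH poly(A) and SV40 large T annotations are fragment matches rather than functional units.

The expression cassette is driven by the CMV immediate-early enhancer and promoter and terminated by the SV40 poly(A) signal. It comprises three coding segments in the same orientation: the photolyase homology region of Arabidopsis cryptochrome 2 (CRY2PHR), mCherry, and the TARDBP coding sequence, which was cloned downstream of mCherry between BsrGI and NotI sites. The feature table annotates the light-sensing module only as CRY2PHR. The name CRY2olig refers to a CRY2PHR variant with enhanced blue-light-induced clustering, though the record does not itself list the defining mutation. In this arrangement, blue light should drive rapid, reversible oligomerisation of the fusion, forcing TDP-43 into higher-order assemblies, while mCherry allows the protein to be followed by red fluorescence. The associated publication concerns TDP-43 polymerisation and its role in paraspeckle condensation, which is consistent with use as an optogenetic tool for inducing and imaging TDP-43 self-association in cultured mammalian cells.
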