Features (pLannotate 1.2.2; 17 found; start..end, strand, type, name):
     87..444     +  promoter       SV40 promoter: SV40 enhancer and early promoter
    479..1273    +  CDS            NeoR/KanR: aminoglycoside phosphotransferase from Tn5; aph(3')-II (or nptII); confers resistance to neomycin, kanamycin, and G418 (Geneticin®)
   1294..1446    +  CDS            ble (fragment): BLE_KLEPN - Experimental evidence at protein level: Swiss-Prot protein existence level 1. Binding protein with a strong affinity to the bleomycin family of antibiotics. Binds to CL990; an antimitotic-antibiotic compound. From Klebsiella pneumoniae.
   1505..1552    +  polyA_signal   HSV TK poly(A) signal: herpes simplex virus thymidine kinase polyadenylation signal (Cole and Stacy, 1985)
   1643..1659    -  polyA_signal   bGH poly(A) signal (fragment): bovine growth hormone polyadenylation signal
   1881..2469    +  rep_origin     ori: high-copy-number ColE1/pMB1/pBR322/pUC origin of replication
   2644..2947    +  enhancer       CMV enhancer: human cytomegalovirus immediate early enhancer
   2948..3151    +  promoter       CMV promoter: human cytomegalovirus (CMV) immediate early promoter
   3174..3201    +  misc_feature   MCS (fragment): multiple cloning site
   3208..4701    +  CDS            CRY2PHR: N-terminal photolyase homology region of Arabidopsis thaliana cryptochrome 2 binds to CIB1 upon exposure to blue light (Kennedy et al., 2010)
   4702..4718    +  misc_feature   MCS (fragment): multiple cloning site
   4726..5430    +  CDS            mCherry: mCherry is a basic (constitutively fluorescent) red fluorescent protein published in 2004, derived from Discosoma sp.. It is reported to be a very rapidly-maturing monomer with low acid sensitivity.
   5434..6675    +  CDS            TARDBP: TADBP_HUMAN - Also known as TDP43. Experimental evidence at protein level: Swiss-Prot protein existence level 1. RNA-binding protein that is involved in various steps of RNA biogenesis and processing (PubMed:23519609). Preferentially binds, via its two RNA recognition motifs RRM1 and RRM2, to GU-repeats on RNA molecules predominantly localized within long introns and in the 3'UTR of mRNAs (PubMed:23519609, PubMed:24240615, PubMed:24464995). In turn, regulates the splicing of many non-coding and protein-coding RNAs including proteins involved in neuronal survival, as well as mRNAs that encode p
   6694..6777    +  CDS            large T antigen (fragment): large T antigen from SV40 (simian virus 40)
   6800..6921    +  polyA_signal   SV40 poly(A) signal: SV40 polyadenylation signal
   6955..7383    -  rep_origin     f1 ori (sequence partly withheld): f1 bacteriophage origin of replication; arrow indicates direction of (+) strand synthesis
   7410..85      +  promoter       AmpR promoter (across the origin): bla
>Addgene plasmid #218920 | CRY2olig-TDP-43 | addgene full sequence | sequence record 442217 | Addgene NGS Result
ATTTTTCTAAATACATTCAAATATGTATCCGCTCATGAGACAATAACCCTGATAAATGCTTCAATAATAT
TGAAAAAGGAAGAGTCCTGAGGCGGAAAGAACCAGCTGTGGAATGTGTGTCAGTTAGGGTGTGGAAAGTC
CCCAGGCTCCCCAGCAGGCAGAAGTATGCAAAGCATGCATCTCAATTAGTCAGCAACCAGGTGTGGAAAG
TCCCCAGGCTCCCCAGCAGGCAGAAGTATGCAAAGCATGCATCTCAATTAGTCAGCAACCATAGTCCCGC
CCCTAACTCCGCCCATCCCGCCCCTAACTCCGCCCAGTTCCGCCCATTCTCCGCCCCATGGCTGACTAAT
TTTTTTTATTTATGCAGAGGCCGAGGCCGCCTCGGCCTCTGAGCTATTCCAGAAGTAGTGAGGAGGCTTT
TTTGGAGGCCTAGGCTTTTGCAAAGATCGATCAAGAGACAGGATGAGGATCGTTTCGCATGATTGAACAA
GATGGATTGCACGCAGGTTCTCCGGCCGCTTGGGTGGAGAGGCTATTCGGCTATGACTGGGCACAACAGA
CAATCGGCTGCTCTGATGCCGCCGTGTTCCGGCTGTCAGCGCAGGGGCGCCCGGTTCTTTTTGTCAAGAC
CGACCTGTCCGGTGCCCTGAATGAACTGCAAGACGAGGCAGCGCGGCTATCGTGGCTGGCCACGACGGGC
GTTCCTTGCGCAGCTGTGCTCGACGTTGTCACTGAAGCGGGAAGGGACTGGCTGCTATTGGGCGAAGTGC
CGGGGCAGGATCTCCTGTCATCTCACCTTGCTCCTGCCGAGAAAGTATCCATCATGGCTGATGCAATGCG
GCGGCTGCATACGCTTGATCCGGCTACCTGCCCATTCGACCACCAAGCGAAACATCGCATCGAGCGAGCA
CGTACTCGGATGGAAGCCGGTCTTGTCGATCAGGATGATCTGGACGAAGAGCATCAGGGGCTCGCGCCAG
CCGAACTGTTCGCCAGGCTCAAGGCGAGCATGCCCGACGGCGAGGATCTCGTCGTGACCCATGGCGATGC
CTGCTTGCCGAATATCATGGTGGAAAATGGCCGCTTTTCTGGATTCATCGACTGTGGCCGGCTGGGTGTG
GCGGACCGCTATCAGGACATAGCGTTGGCTACCCGTGATATTGCTGAAGAGCTTGGCGGCGAATGGGCTG
ACCGCTTCCTCGTGCTTTACGGTATCGCCGCTCCCGATTCGCAGCGCATCGCCTTCTATCGCCTTCTTGA
CGAGTTCTTCTGAGCGGGACTCTGGGGTTCGAAATGACCGACCAAGCGACGCCCAACCTGCCATCACGAG
ATTTCGATTCCACCGCCGCCTTCTATGAAAGGTTGGGCTTCGGAATCGTTTTCCGGGACGCCGGCTGGAT
GATCCTCCAGCGCGGGGATCTCATGCTGGAGTTCTTCGCCCACCCTAGGGGGAGGCTAACTGAAACACGG
AAGGAGACAATACCGGAAGGAACCCGCGCTATGACGGCAATAAAAAGACAGAATAAAACGCACGGTGTTG
GGTCGTTTGTTCATAAACGCGGGGTTCGGTCCCAGGGCTGGCACTCTGTCGATACCCCACCGAGACCCCA
TTGGGGCCAATACGCCCGCGTTTCTTCCTTTTCCCCACCCCACCCCCCAAGTTCGGGTGAAGGCCCAGGG
CTCGCAGCCAACGTCGGGGCGGCAGGCCCTGCCATAGCCTCAGGTTACTCATATATACTTTAGATTGATT
TAAAACTTCATTTTTAATTTAAAAGGATCTAGGTGAAGATCCTTTTTGATAATCTCATGACCAAAATCCC
TTAACGTGAGTTTTCGTTCCACTGAGCGTCAGACCCCGTAGAAAAGATCAAAGGATCTTCTTGAGATCCT
TTTTTTCTGCGCGTAATCTGCTGCTTGCAAACAAAAAAACCACCGCTACCAGCGGTGGTTTGTTTGCCGG
ATCAAGAGCTACCAACTCTTTTTCCGAAGGTAACTGGCTTCAGCAGAGCGCAGATACCAAATACTGTTCT
TCTAGTGTAGCCGTAGTTAGGCCACCACTTCAAGAACTCTGTAGCACCGCCTACATACCTCGCTCTGCTA
ATCCTGTTACCAGTGGCTGCTGCCAGTGGCGATAAGTCGTGTCTTACCGGGTTGGACTCAAGACGATAGT
TACCGGATAAGGCGCAGCGGTCGGGCTGAACGGGGGGTTCGTGCACACAGCCCAGCTTGGAGCGAACGAC
CTACACCGAACTGAGATACCTACAGCGTGAGCTATGAGAAAGCGCCACGCTTCCCGAAGGGAGAAAGGCG
GACAGGTATCCGGTAAGCGGCAGGGTCGGAACAGGAGAGCGCACGAGGGAGCTTCCAGGGGGAAACGCCT
GGTATCTTTATAGTCCTGTCGGGTTTCGCCACCTCTGACTTGAGCGTCGATTTTTGTGATGCTCGTCAGG
GGGGCGGAGCCTATGGAAAAACGCCAGCAACGCGGCCTTTTTACGGTTCCTGGCCTTTTGCTGGCCTTTT
GCTCACATGTTCTTTCCTGCGTTATCCCCTGATTCTGTGGATAACCGTATTACCGCCATGCATTAGTTAT
TAATAGTAATCAATTACGGGGTCATTAGTTCATAGCCCATATATGGAGTTCCGCGTTACATAACTTACGG
TAAATGGCCCGCCTGGCTGACCGCCCAACGACCCCCGCCCATTGACGTCAATAATGACGTATGTTCCCAT
AGTAACGCCAATAGGGACTTTCCATTGACGTCAATGGGTGGAGTATTTACGGTAAACTGCCCACTTGGCA
GTACATCAAGTGTATCATATGCCAAGTACGCCCCCTATTGACGTCAATGACGGTAAATGGCCCGCCTGGC
ATTATGCCCAGTACATGACCTTATGGGACTTTCCTACTTGGCAGTACATCTACGTATTAGTCATCGCTAT
TACCATGGTGATGCGGTTTTGGCAGTACATCAATGGGCGTGGATAGCGGTTTGACTCACGGGGATTTCCA
AGTCTCCACCCCATTGACGTCAATGGGAGTTTGTTTTGGCACCAAAATCAACGGGACTTTCCAAAATGTC
GTAACAACTCCGCCCCATTGACGCAAATGGGCGGTAGGCGTGTACGGTGGGAGGTCTATATAAGCAGAGC
TGGTTTAGTGAACCGTCAGATCCGCTAGCGCTACCGGACTCAGATCTCGAGGCCACCATGAAGATGGACA
AAAAGACTATAGTTTGGTTTAGAAGAGACCTAAGGATTGAGGATAATCCTGCATTAGCAGCAGCTGCTCA
CGAAGGATCTGTTTTTCCTGTCTTCATTTGGTGTCCTGAAGAAGAAGGACAGTTTTATCCTGGAAGAGCT
TCAAGATGGTGGATGAAACAATCACTTGCTCACTTATCTCAATCCTTGAAGGCTCTTGGATCTGACCTCA
CTTTAATCAAAACCCACAACACGATTTCAGCGATCTTGGATTGTATCCGCGTTACCGGTGCTACAAAAGT
CGTCTTTAACCACCTCTATGATCCTGTTTCGTTAGTTCGGGACCATACCGTAAAGGAGAAGCTGGTGGAA
CGTGGGATCTCTGTGCAAAGCTACAATGGAGATCTATTGTATGAACCGTGGGAGATATACTGCGAAAAGG
GCAAACCTTTTACGAGTTTCAATTCTTACTGGAAGAAATGCTTAGATATGTCGATTGAATCCGTTATGCT
TCCTCCTCCTTGGCGGTTGATGCCAATAACTGCAGCGGCTGAAGCGATTTGGGCGTGTTCGATTGAAGAA
CTAGGGCTGGAGAATGAGGCCGAGAAACCGAGCAATGCGTTGTTAACTAGAGCTTGGTCTCCAGGATGGA
GCAATGCTGATAAGTTACTAAATGAGTTCATCGAGAAGCAGTTGATAGATTATGCAAAGAACAGCAAGAA
AGTTGTTGGGAATTCTACTTCACTACTTTCTCCGTATCTCCATTTCGGGGAAATAAGCGTCAGACACGTT
TTCCAGTGTGCCCGGATGAAACAAATTATATGGGCAAGAGATAAGAACAGTGAAGGAGAAGAAAGTGCAG
ATCTTTTTCTTAGGGGAATCGGTTTAAGAGAGTATTCTCGGTATATATGTTTCAACTTCCCGTTTACTCA
CGAGCAATCGTTGTTGAGTCATCTTCGGTTTTTCCCTTGGGATGCTGATGTTGATAAGTTCAAGGCCTGG
AGACAAGGCAGGACCGGTTATCCGTTGGTGGATGCCGGAATGAGAGAGCTTTGGGCTACCGGATGGATGC
ATAACAGAATAAGAGTGATTGTTTCAAGCTTTGCTGTGAAGTTTCTTCTCCTTCCATGGAAATGGGGAAT
GAAGTATTTCTGGGATACACTTTTGGATGCTGATTTGGAATGTGACATCCTTGGCTGGCAGTATATCTCT
GGGAGTATCCCCGATGGCCACGAGCTTGATCGCTTGGACAATCCCGCGTTACAAGGCGCCAAATATGACC
CAGAAGGTGAGTACATAAGGCAATGGCTTCCCGAGCTTGCGAGATTGCCAACTGAATGGATCCATCATCC
ATGGGACGCTCCTTTAACCGTACTCAAAGCTTCTGGTGTGGAACTCGGAACAAACTATGCGAAACCCATT
GTAGACATCGACACAGCTCGTGAGCTACTAGCTAAAGCTATTTCAAGAACCCGTGGAGCACAGATCATGA
TCGGAGCAGCAGCCCGGGATCCACCGGTCGCCACCATGGTGAGCAAGGGCGAGGAGGATAACATGGCCAT
CATCAAGGAGTTCATGCGCTTCAAGGTGCACATGGAGGGCTCCGTGAACGGCCACGAGTTCGAGATCGAG
GGCGAGGGCGAGGGCCGCCCCTACGAGGGCACCCAGACCGCCAAGCTGAAGGTGACCAAGGGTGGCCCCC
TGCCCTTCGCCTGGGACATCCTGTCCCCTCAGTTCATGTACGGCTCCAAGGCCTACGTGAAGCACCCCGC
CGACATCCCCGACTACTTGAAGCTGTCCTTCCCCGAGGGCTTCAAGTGGGAGCGCGTGATGAACTTCGAG
GACGGCGGCGTGGTGACCGTGACCCAGGACTCCTCCCTGCAGGACGGCGAGTTCATCTACAAGGTGAAGC
TGCGCGGCACCAACTTCCCCTCCGACGGCCCCGTAATGCAGAAGAAGACCATGGGCTGGGAGGCCTCCTC
CGAGCGGATGTACCCCGAGGACGGCGCCCTGAAGGGCGAGATCAAGCAGAGGCTGAAGCTGAAGGACGGC
GGCCACTACGACGCTGAGGTCAAGACCACCTACAAGGCCAAGAAGCCCGTGCAGCTGCCCGGCGCCTACA
ACGTCAACATCAAGTTGGACATCACCTCCCACAACGAGGACTACACCATCGTGGAACAGTACGAACGCGC
CGAGGGCCGCCACTCCACCGGCGGCATGGACGAGCTGTACGAGATGTCTGAATATATTCGGGTAACCGAA
GATGAGAACGATGAGCCCATTGAAATACCATCGGAAGACGATGGGACGGTGCTGCTCTCCACGGTTACAG
CCCAGTTTCCAGGGGCGTGTGGGCTTCGCTACAGGAATCCAGTGTCTCAGTGTATGAGAGGTGTCCGGCT
GGTAGAAGGAATTCTGCATGCCCCAGATGCTGGCTGGGGAAATCTGGTGTATGTTGTCAACTATCCAAAA
GATAACAAAAGAAAAATGGATGAGACAGATGCTTCATCAGCAGTGAAAGTGAAAAGAGCAGTCCAGAAAA
CATCCGATTTAATAGTGTTGGGTCTCCCATGGAAAACAACCGAACAGGACCTGAAAGAGTATTTTAGTAC
CTTTGGAGAAGTTCTTATGGTGCAGGTCAAGAAAGATCTTAAGACTGGTCATTCAAAGGGGTTTGGCTTT
GTTCGTTTTACGGAATATGAAACACAAGTGAAAGTAATGTCACAGCGACATATGATAGATGGACGATGGT
GTGACTGCAAACTTCCTAATTCTAAGCAGTCCCAGGATGAGCCTTTGAGAAGCAGAAAAGTGTTTGTGGG
GCGCTGTACAGAGGACATGACTGAGGATGAGCTGCGGGAGTTCTTCTCTCAGTACGGGGATGTGATGGAT
GTCTTCATCCCCAAGCCATTCAGGGCCTTTGCCTTTGTTACATTTGCAGATGATCAGATTGCGCAGTCTC
TTTGTGGAGAGGACTTGATCATTAAAGGAATCAGCGTTCATATATCCAATGCCGAACCTAAGCACAATAG
CAATAGACAGTTAGAAAGAAGTGGAAGATTTGGTGGTAATCCAGGTGGCTTTGGGAATCAGGGTGGATTT
GGTAATAGCAGAGGGGGTGGAGCTGGTTTGGGAAACAATCAAGGTAGTAATATGGGTGGTGGGATGAACT
TTGGTGCGTTCAGCATTAATCCAGCCATGATGGCTGCCGCCCAGGCAGCACTACAGAGCAGTTGGGGTAT
GATGGGCATGTTAGCCAGCCAGCAGAACCAGTCAGGCCCATCGGGTAATAACCAAAACCAAGGCAACATG
CAGAGGGAGCCAAACCAGGCCTTCGGTTCTGGAAATAACTCTTATAGTGGCTCTAATTCTGGTGCAGCAA
TTGGTTGGGGATCAGCATCCAATGCAGGGTCGGGCAGTGGTTTTAATGGAGGCTTTGGCTCAAGCATGGA
TTCTAAGTCTTCTGGCTGGGGAATGTAGGCGGCCGCGACTCTAGATCATAATCAGCCATACCACATTTGT
AGAGGTTTTACTTGCTTTAAAAAACCTCCCACACCTCCCCCTGAACCTGAAACATAAAATGAATGCAATT
GTTGTTGTTAACTTGTTTATTGCAGCTTATAATGGTTACAAATAAAGCAATAGCATCACAAATTTCACAA
ATAAAGCATTTTTTTCACTGCATTCTAGTTGTGGTTTGTCCAAACTCATCAATGTATCTTAAGGCGTAAA
TTGTAAGCGTTAATATTTTGTTAAAATTCGCGTTAAATTTTTGTTAAATCAGCTCATTTTTTAACCAATA
GGCCGAAATCGGCAAAATCCCTTATAAATCAAAAGAATAGACCGAGATAGGGT
[37 nt withheld, positions 7054-7090]
AAAGAACGTGGACTCCAACGTCAAAGG
[49 nt withheld, positions 7118-7166]
T
[91 nt withheld, positions 7168-7258]
G
[124 nt withheld, positions 7260-7383]
CAGGTGGCACTTTTCGGGGAAATGTGCGCGGAACCCCTATTTGTTT
